>Addgene plasmid #31184 | CLuc-FKBP | depositor full sequence | sequence record 14307 | Author sequence
AATATTATTGAAGCATTTATCAGGGTTATTGTCTCATGAGCGGATACATATTTGAATGTATTTAGAAAAA
TAAACAAATAGGGGTTCCGCGCACATTTCCCCGAAAAGTGCCACCTGACGTCGACGGATCGGGAGATCTC
CCGATCCCCTATGGTCGACTCTCAGTACAATCTGCTCTGATGCCGCATAGTTAAGCCAGTATCTGCTCCC
TGCTTGTGTGTTGGAGGTCGCTGAGTAGTGCGCGAGCAAAATTTAAGCTACAACAAGGCAAGGCTTGACC
GACAATTGCATGAAGAATCTGCTTAGGGTTAGGCGTTTTGCGCTGCTTCGCGATGTACGGGCCAGATATA
CGCGTTGACATTGATTATTGACTAGGCTTTTGCAAAAAGCTTTGCAAAGATGGATAAAGTTTTAAACAGA
GAGGAATCTTTGCAGCTAATGGACCTTCTAGGTCTTGAAAGGAGTGCCTCGTGAGGCTCCGGTGCCCGTC
AGTGGGCAGAGCGCACATCGCCCACAGTCCCCGAGAAGTTGGGGGGAGGGGTCGGCAATTGAACCGGTGC
CTAGAGAAGGTGGCGCGGGGTAAACTGGGAAAGTGATGTCGTGTACTGGCTCCGCCTTTTTCCCGAGGGT
GGGGGAGAACCGTATATAAGTGCAGTAGTCGCCGTGAACGTTCTTTTTCGCAACGGGTTTGCCGCCAGAA
CACAGGTAAGTGCCGTGTGTGGTTCCCGCGGGCCTGGCCTCTTTACGGGTTATGGCCCTTGCGTGCCTTG
AATTACTTCCACCTGGCTGCAGTACGTGATTCTTGATCCCGAGCTTCGGGTTGGAAGTGGGTGGGAGAGT
TCGAGGCCTTGCGCTTAAGGAGCCCCTTCGCCTCGTGCTTGAGTTGAGGCCTGGCCTGGGCGCTGGGGCC
GCCGCGTGCGAATCTGGTGGCACCTTCGCGCCTGTCTCGCTGCTTTCGATAAGTCTCTAGCCATTTAAAA
TTTTTGATGACCTGCTGCGACGCTTTTTTTCTGGCAAGATAGTCTTGTAAATGCGGGCCAAGATCTGCAC
ACTGGTATTTCGGTTTTTGGGGCCGCGGGCGGCGACGGGGCCCGTGCGTCCCAGCGCACATGTTCGGCGA
GGCGGGGCCTGCGAGCGCGGCCACCGAGAATCGGACGGGGGTAGTCTCAAGCTGGCCGGCCTGCTCTGGT
GCCTGGCCTCGCGCCGCCGTGTATCGCCCCGCCCTGGGCGGCAAGGCTGGCCCGGTCGGCACCAGTTGCG
TGAGCGGAAAGATGGCCGCTTCCCGGCCCTGCTGCAGGGAGCTCAAAATGGAGGACGCGGCGCTCGGGAG
AGCGGGCGGGTGAGTCACCCACACAAAGGAAAAGGGCCTTTCCGTCCTCAGCCGTCGCTTCATGTGACTC
CACGGAGTACCGGGCGCCGTCCAGGCACCTCGATTAGTTCTCGAGCTTTTGGAGTACGTCGTCTTTAGGT
TGGGGGGAGGGGTTTTATGCGATGGAGTTTCCCCACACTGAGTGGGTGGAGACTGAAGTTAGGCCAGCTT
GGCACTTGATGTAATTCTCCTTGGAATTTGCCCTTTTTGAGTTTGGATCTTGGTTCATTCTCAAGCCTCA
GACAGTGGTTCAAAGTTTTTTTCTTCCATTTCAGGTGTCGTGAGGAATTAGCTTGGTACTAATACGACTC
ACTATAGGGAGACCCAAGCTGGCTAGGTAAGCTTGGTACCGAGCTCGGATCCACTAGTCCAGTGTGGTGG
AATTGCCCTTACACCACCATGTCCGGTTATGTAAACAATCCGGAAGCGACCAACGCCTTGATTGACAAGG
ATGGATGGCTACATTCTGGAGACATAGCTTACTGGGACGAAGACGAACACTTCTTCATCGTTGACCGCCT
GAAGTCTCTGATTAAGTACAAAGGCTATCAGGTGGCTCCCGCTGAATTGGAATCCATCTTGCTCCAACAC
CCCAACATCTTCGACGCAGGTGTCGCAGGTCTTCCCGACGATGACGCCGGTGAACTTCCCGCCGCCGTTG
TTGTTTTGGAGCACGGAAAGACGATGACGGAAAAAGAGATCGTGGATTACGTCGCCAGTCAAGTAACAAC
CGCGAAAAAGTTGCGCGGAGGAGTTGTGTTTGTGGACGAAGTACCGAAAGGTCTTACCGGAAAACTCGAC
GCAAGAAAAATCAGAGAGATCCTCATAAAGGCCAAGAAGGGCGGAAAGATCGCCGTGGGAGGTGGCTCAT
CTGGCGGAGGTCAGATCTCGTACGCGTCCCGGGGCGGAGTGCAGGTGGAAACCATCTCCCCAGGAGACGG
GCGCACCTTCCCCAAGCGCGGCCAGACCTGCGTGGTGCACTACACCGGGATGCTTGAAGATGGAAAGAAA
TTTGATTCCTCCCGGGACAGAAACAAGCCCTTTAAGTTTATGCTAGGCAAGCAGGAGGTGATCCGAGGCT
GGGAAGAAGGGGTTGCCCAGATGAGTGTGGGTCAGAGAGCCAAACTGACTATATCTCCAGATTATGCCTA
TGGTGCCACTGGGCACCCAGGCATCATCCCACCACATGCCACTCTCGTCTTCGATGTGGAGCTTCTAAAA
CTGGAATGAACTAGTTAGTAAGCTTCTGCAGAAGGGCAATTCTGCAGATATCCAGCACAGTGGCGGCCGC
TCGAGTCTAGAGGGCCCGCGGTTCGAAGGTAAGCCTATCCCTAACCCTCTCCTCGGTCTCGATTCTACGC
GTACCGGTCATCATCACCATCACCATTGAGTTTAAACCCGCTGATCAGCCTCGACTGTGCCTTCTAGTTG
CCAGCCATCTGTTGTTTGCCCCTCCCCCGTGCCTTCCTTGACCCTGGAAGGTGCCACTCCCACTGTCCTT
TCCTAATAAAATGAGGAAATTGCATCGCATTGTCTGAGTAGGTGTCATTCTATTCTGGGGGGTGGGGTGG
GGCAGGACAGCAAGGGGGAGGATTGGGAAGACAATAGCAGGCATGCTGGGGATGCGGTGGGCTCTATGGC
TTCTGAGGCGGAAAGAACCAGCTGGGGCTCTAGGGGGTATCCCC
[124 nt withheld, positions 3055-3178]
C
[32 nt withheld, positions 3180-3211]
CA
[57 nt withheld, positions 3214-3270]
A
[49 nt withheld, positions 3272-3320]
CCTTTGACGTTGGAGTCCACGTTCTTT
[37 nt withheld, positions 3348-3384]
ACCCTATCTCGGTCTATTCTTTTGATTTATAAGGGATTTTGGGGATTTCGGCCTATTGGTTAAAAAATGA
GCTGATTTAACAAAAATTTAACGCGAATTAATTCTGTGGAATGTGTGTCAGTTAGGGTGTGGAAAGTCCC
CAGGCTCCCCAGGCAGGCAGAAGTATGCAAAGCATGCATCTCAATTAGTCAGCAACCAGGTGTGGAAAGT
CCCCAGGCTCCCCAGCAGGCAGAAGTATGCAAAGCATGCATCTCAATTAGTCAGCAACCATAGTCCCGCC
CCTAACTCCGCCCATCCCGCCCCTAACTCCGCCCAGTTCCGCCCATTCTCCGCCCCATGGCTGACTAATT
TTTTTTATTTATGCAGAGGCCGAGGCCGCCTCTGCCTCTGAGCTATTCCAGAAGTAGTGAGGAGGCTTTT
TTGGAGGCCTAGGCTTTTGCAAAAAGCTCCCGGGAGCTTGTATATCCATTTTCGGATCTGATCAGCACGT
GTTGACAATTAATCATCGGCATAGTATATCGGCATAGTATAATACGACAAGGTGAGGAACTAAACCATGG
CCAAGCCTTTGTCTCAAGAAGAATCCACCCTCATTGAAAGAGCAACGGCTACAATCAACAGCATCCCCAT
CTCTGAAGACTACAGCGTCGCCAGCGCAGCTCTCTCTAGCGACGGCCGCATCTTCACTGGTGTCAATGTA
TATCATTTTACTGGGGGACCTTGTGCAGAACTCGTGGTGCTGGGCACTGCTGCTGCTGCGGCAGCTGGCA
ACCTGACTTGTATCGTCGCGATCGGAAATGAGAACAGGGGCATCTTGAGCCCCTGCGGACGGTGTCGACA
GGTGCTTCTCGATCTGCATCCTGGGATCAAAGCGATAGTGAAGGACAGTGATGGACAGCCGACGGCAGTT
GGGATTCGTGAATTGCTGCCCTCTGGTTATGTGTGGGAGGGCTAAGCACTTCGTGGCCGAGGAGCAGGAC
TGACACGTGCTACGAGATTTCGATTCCACCGCCGCCTTCTATGAAAGGTTGGGCTTCGGAATCGTTTTCC
GGGACGCCGGCTGGATGATCCTCCAGCGCGGGGATCTCATGCTGGAGTTCTTCGCCCACCCCAACTTGTT
TATTGCAGCTTATAATGGTTACAAATAAAGCAATAGCATCACAAATTTCACAAATAAAGCATTTTTTTCA
CTGCATTCTAGTTGTGGTTTGTCCAAACTCATCAATGTATCTTATCATGTCTGTATACCGTCGACCTCTA
GCTAGAGCTTGGCGTAATCATGGTCATAGCTGTTTCCTGTGTGAAATTGTTATCCGCTCACAATTCCACA
CAACATACGAGCCGGAAGCATAAAGTGTAAAGCCTGGGGTGCCTAATGAGTGAGCTAACTCACATTAATT
GCGTTGCGCTCACTGCCCGCTTTCCAGTCGGGAAACCTGTCGTGCCAGCTGCATTAATGAATCGGCCAAC
GCGCGGGGAGAGGCGGTTTGCGTATTGGGCGCTCTTCCGCTTCCTCGCTCACTGACTCGCTGCGCTCGGT
CGTTCGGCTGCGGCGAGCGGTATCAGCTCACTCAAAGGCGGTAATACGGTTATCCACAGAATCAGGGGAT
AACGCAGGAAAGAACATGTGAGCAAAAGGCCAGCAAAAGGCCAGGAACCGTAAAAAGGCCGCGTTGCTGG
CGTTTTTCCATAGGCTCCGCCCCCCTGACGAGCATCACAAAAATCGACGCTCAAGTCAGAGGTGGCGAAA
CCCGACAGGACTATAAAGATACCAGGCGTTTCCCCCTGGAAGCTCCCTCGTGCGCTCTCCTGTTCCGACC
CTGCCGCTTACCGGATACCTGTCCGCCTTTCTCCCTTCGGGAAGCGTGGCGCTTTCTCAATGCTCACGCT
GTAGGTATCTCAGTTCGGTGTAGGTCGTTCGCTCCAAGCTGGGCTGTGTGCACGAACCCCCCGTTCAGCC
CGACCGCTGCGCCTTATCCGGTAACTATCGTCTTGAGTCCAACCCGGTAAGACACGACTTATCGCCACTG
GCAGCAGCCACTGGTAACAGGATTAGCAGAGCGAGGTATGTAGGCGGTGCTACAGAGTTCTTGAAGTGGT
GGCCTAACTACGGCTACACTAGAAGGACAGTATTTGGTATCTGCGCTCTGCTGAAGCCAGTTACCTTCGG
AAAAAGAGTTGGTAGCTCTTGATCCGGCAAACAAACCACCGCTGGTAGCGGTGGTTTTTTTGTTTGCAAG
CAGCAGATTACGCGCAGAAAAAAAGGATCTCAAGAAGATCCTTTGATCTTTTCTACGGGGTCTGACGCTC
AGTGGAACGAAAACTCACGTTAAGGGATTTTGGTCATGAGATTATCAAAAAGGATCTTCACCTAGATCCT
TTTAAATTAAAAATGAAGTTTTAAATCAATCTAAAGTATATATGAGTAAACTTGGTCTGACAGTTACCAA
TGCTTAATCAGTGAGGCACCTATCTCAGCGATCTGTCTATTTCGTTCATCCATAGTTGCCTGACTCCCCG
TCGTGTAGATAACTACGATACGGGAGGGCTTACCATCTGGCCCCAGTGCTGCAATGATACCGCGAGACCC
ACGCTCACCGGCTCCAGATTTATCAGCAATAAACCAGCCAGCCGGAAGGGCCGAGCGCAGAAGTGGTCCT
GCAACTTTATCCGCCTCCATCCAGTCTATTAATTGTTGCCGGGAAGCTAGAGTAAGTAGTTCGCCAGTTA
ATAGTTTGCGCAACGTTGTTGCCATTGCTACAGGCATCGTGGTGTCACGCTCGTCGTTTGGTATGGCTTC
ATTCAGCTCCGGTTCCCAACGATCAAGGCGAGTTACATGATCCCCCATGTTGTGCAAAAAAGCGGTTAGC
TCCTTCGGTCCTCCGATCGTTGTCAGAAGTAAGTTGGCCGCAGTGTTATCACTCATGGTTATGGCAGCAC
TGCATAATTCTCTTACTGTCATGCCATCCGTAAGATGCTTTTCTGTGACTGGTGAGTACTCAACCAAGTC
ATTCTGAGAATAGTGTATGCGGCGACCGAGTTGCTCTTGCCCGGCGTCAATACGGGATAATACCGCGCCA
CATAGCAGAACTTTAAAAGTGCTCATCATTGGAAAACGTTCTTCGGGGCGAAAACTCTCAAGGATCTTAC
CGCTGTTGAGATCCAGTTCGATGTAACCCACTCGTGCACCCAACTGATCTTCAGCATCTTTTACTTTCAC
CAGCGTTTCTGGGTGAGCAAAAACAGGAAGGCAAAATGCCGCAAAAAAGGGAATAAGGGCGACACGGAAA
TGTTGAATACTCATACTCTTCCTTTTTC
Features (pLannotate 1.2.2; 24 found; start..end, strand, type, name):
    158..202     -  misc_feature   bom (fragment): basis of mobility region from pBR322
    357..375     +  enhancer       CMV enhancer (fragment): human cytomegalovirus immediate early enhancer
    400..469     +  CDS            small t antigen (fragment): SV40 (simian virus 40) small t antigen
    475..1653    +  promoter       EF-1α promoter: strong constitutive promoter for human elongation factor EF-1α
   1670..1688    +  promoter       T7 promoter: promoter for bacteriophage T7 RNA polymerase
   1769..2227    +  CDS            luciferase (fragment): firefly luciferase; luc+; enhanced luc+ version of the luciferase gene
   2276..2599    +  CDS            FKBP: human FK506-binding protein FKBP12
   2688..2729    +  CDS            V5 tag: epitope tag from simian virus 5
   2785..3009    +  polyA_signal   bGH poly(A) signal: bovine growth hormone polyadenylation signal
   3013..3034    +  promoter       SV40 promoter (fragment): SV40 enhancer and early promoter
   3055..3483    +  rep_origin     f1 ori (sequence partly withheld): f1 bacteriophage origin of replication; arrow indicates direction of (+) strand synthesis
   3497..3827    +  promoter       SV40 promoter: SV40 enhancer and early promoter
   3875..3922    +  promoter       EM7 promoter: synthetic bacterial promoter&nbsp
   3941..4339    +  CDS            BSD: blasticidin S deaminase; Aspergillus terreus BSD; confers resistance to blasticidin
   4340..4367    +  CDS            BleoR (fragment): antibiotic-binding protein; Sh ble from Streptoalloteichus hindustanus; confers resistance to bleomycin, phleomycin, and Zeocin™
   4377..4502    +  CDS            ble (fragment): BLE_KLEPN - Experimental evidence at protein level: Swiss-Prot protein existence level 1. Binding protein with a strong affinity to the bleomycin family of antibiotics. Binds to CL990; an antimitotic-antibiotic compound. From Klebsiella pneumoniae.
   4497..4618    +  polyA_signal   SV40 poly(A) signal: SV40 polyadenylation signal
   4691..4707    -  protein_bind   lac operator: The lac repressor binds to the lac operator to inhibit transcription in E. coli. This inhibition can be relieved by adding lactose or isopropyl-β-D-thiogalactopyranoside (IPTG). lac repressor encoded by lacI
   4715..4745    -  promoter       lac promoter: promoter for the E. coli lac operon
   4760..4781    -  protein_bind   CAP binding site: CAP binding activates transcription in the presence of cAMP. E. coli catabolite activator protein
   4794..4886    -  CDS            lacI (fragment): lac repressor; lacI; The lac repressor binds to the lac operator to inhibit transcription in E. coli. This inhibition can be relieved by adding lactose or isopropyl-β-D-thiogalactopyranoside (IPTG).
   5069..5657    -  rep_origin     ori: high-copy-number ColE1/pMB1/pBR322/pUC origin of replication
   5828..6688    -  CDS            AmpR: β-lactamase; bla; confers resistance to ampicillin, carbenicillin, and related antibiotics
   6689..91      -  promoter       AmpR promoter (across the origin): bla
