[The description below was written by a language model from this plasmid's Addgene catalogue record and pLannotate feature annotations shown in this document.]
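Description:
CLuc-FKBP is a mammalian expression plasmid built by TOPO cloning into the pEF6-V5/HIS TOPO backbone. It carries one half of a split firefly luciferase complementation pair. It is propagated in E. coli as a high-copy plasmid through a ColE1/pUC-type origin with ampicillin resistance (β-lactamase), and also contains an f1 origin. For selection in mammalian cells, an SV40 early promoter drives blasticidin S deaminase, followed by an SV40 polyadenylation signal. An EM7 bacterial promoter sits upstream of the same gene. The short CMV enhancer, small t antigen, BleoR/ble and lacI fragments in the feature table are probably backbone remnants or annotation matches rather than functional elements.

The expression cassette is driven by the strong constitutive human EF-1α promoter, with a T7 promoter just downstream. The insert of about 860 bp encodes a C-terminal fragment of firefly luciferase (annotated as a partial luc+ coding sequence) placed upstream of human FKBP12 (FKBP1A), separated by a short gap that presumably serves as a linker. A V5 epitope tag from the backbone lies downstream of FKBP, followed by the bovine growth hormone polyadenylation signal. The record does not state whether the V5 tag is in frame with the fusion.

On its own the luciferase fragment is not expected to give much signal. Light output depends on it being brought close to a complementary N-terminal luciferase fragment fused to a binding partner of FKBP. That partner construct is not described in this record. The associated publication used this approach to follow the kinetics of regulated protein–protein interactions by bioluminescence imaging in cultured cells and living animals.
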