Addgene plasmid #31184: CLuc-FKBP
Depositing lab: David Piwnica-Worms. Publication: Kinetics of regulated protein-protein interactions revealed with firefly luciferase complementation imaging in cells and living animals. Luker KE, Smith MC, Luker GD, Gammon ST, Piwnica-Worms H, Piwnica-Worms D. Proc Natl Acad Sci U S A. 2004 Aug 17. 101(33):12288-93. 10.1073/pnas.0404041101 PubMed 15284440.
Backbone
  Vector backbone: pEF6-V5/HIS TOPO
  Backbone manufacturer: Invitrogen
  Backbone size w/o insert (bp): 5840
  Vector type: Mammalian Expression
  Selectable markers: Blasticidin
Growth in bacteria
  Bacterial resistance: Ampicillin, 100 μg/mL
  Growth temperature: 37°C
  Growth strain: DH5alpha
  Copy number: High Copy
Gene/Insert
  Gene/Insert name: C-terminus of Firefly Luciferase and FK506-binding protein 12 (alt names: FKBP; FLUC)
  Species: H. sapiens (human)
  Insert size (bp): 862
  Entrez Gene: FKBP1A (a.k.a. FKBP-12, FKBP-1A, FKBP1, FKBP12, PKC12, PKCI2, PPIASE)
  Cloning method: TOPO Cloning
  Sequencing primers: 5′ Unknown
Terms and licenses: Academic/Nonprofit Terms; Industry Terms: Not Available to Industry
How to cite: CLuc-FKBP was a gift from David Piwnica-Worms (Addgene plasmid # 31184 ; http://n2t.net/addgene:31184 ; RRID:Addgene_31184)
