>Addgene plasmid #31184 | CLuc-FKBP | addgene partial sequence | sequence record 35941 | EF1a_fwd
GTGTCGTGAGGATTAGCTTGGTACTAATACGACTCACTATAGGGAGACCCAAGCTGGCTAGGTAAGCTTG
GTACCGAGCTCGGATCCACTAGTCCAGTGTGGTGGAATTGCCCTTACACCACCATGTCCGGTTATGTAAA
CAATCCGGAAGCGACCAACGCCTTGATTGACAAGGATGGATGGCTACATTCTGGAGACATAGCTTACTGG
GACGAAGACGAACACTTCTTCATCGTTGACCGCCTGAAGTCTCTGATTAAGTACAAAGGCTATCAGGTGG
CTCCCGCTGAATTGGAATCCATCTTGCTCCAACACCCCAACATCTTCGACGCAGGTGTCGCAGGTCTTCC
CGACGATGACGCCGGTGAACTTCCCGCCGCCGTTGTTGTTTTGGAGCACGGAAAGACGATGACGGAAAAA
GAGATCGTGGATTACGTCGCCAGTCAAGTAACAACCGCGAAAAAGTTGCGCGGAGGAGTTGTGTTTGTGG
ACGAAGTACCGAAAGGTCTTACCGGAAAACTCGACGCAAGAAAAATCAGAGAGATCCTCATAAAGGCCAA
GAAGGGCGGAAAGATCGCCGTGGGAGGTGGCTCATCTGGCGGAGGTCAGATCTCGTACGCGTCCCGGGGC
GGAGTGCAGGTGGAAACCATCTCCCCAGGAGACGGGCGCACCTTCCCCAAGCGCGGCCAGAC
