>Addgene plasmid #31184 | CLuc-FKBP | addgene partial sequence | sequence record 37294 | BGH-rev 5'-TAGAAGGCACAGTCGAGG-3'
CGTAGAATCGAGACCGAGGAGAGGGTTAGGGATAGGCTTACCTTCGAACCGCGGGCCCTCTAGACTCGAG
CGGCCGCCACTGTGCTGGATATCTGCAGAATTGCCCTTCTGCAGAAGCTTACTAACTAGTTCATTCCAGT
TTTAGAAGCTCCACATCGAAGACGAGAGTGGCATGTGGTGGGATGATGCCTGGGTGCCCAGTGGCACCAT
AGGCATAATCTGGAGATATAGTCAGTTTGGCTCTCTGACCCACACTCATCTGGGCAACCCCTTCTTCCCA
GCCTCGGATCACCTCCTGCTTGCCTAGCATAAACTTAAAGGGCTTGTTTCTGTCCCGGGAGGAATCAAAT
TTCTTTCCATCTTCAAGCATCCCGGTGTAGTGCACCACGCAGGTCTGGCCGCGCTTGGGGAAGGTGCGCC
CGTCTCCTGGGGAGATGGTTTCCACCTGCACTCCGCCCCGGGACGCGTACGAGATCTGACCTCCGCCAGA
TGAGCCACCTCCCACGGCGATCTTTCCGCCCTTCTTGGCCTTTATGAGGATCTCTCTGATTTTTCTTGCG
TCGAGTTTTCCGGTAAGACCTTTCGGTACTTCGTCCACAAACACAACTCCTCCGCGCAACTTTTTCGCGG
TTGTTACTTGACTGGCGACGTAATCCACGATCTCTTTTTCCGTCATCGTCTTTCCGTGCTCCAAAACAAC
AACGGCGGCGGGAAGTTCACCGGCGTCATCGTCGGGAAGACCTGCGACACCTGCGTCGAA
